>Addgene plasmid #50548 | pBL4 | depositor full sequence | sequence record 75536 | pBL4 sequence 7090 bps
TTTTTTTGACGGTAAAGCCAAGCTGAAGGCTGACAAAATCTATACTGTTATATCCCCCTTTCCTGGGGGA
CTTAGGCGGTTTAATAACTGGGGTTTTTGCTAGAAATATTTTGGCGTTTAATTATTTATTCTCTGGTTTA
ATATTTCGAGACTTTGCAGACTTTGTATTTGAGGCCAGACTCCAATGTTGAAACTAGCCGGTAAAAAAGC
CTCTGCCCTGACCTGCAAGAAAACGAAGGCAAAAATTGGTATCCTAGAAATGGATCGGCAGTGGTATCAA
TCAGTCAAGCGATTTTTATGTCCAAGTTTTGAAATTTCTGCTATCAACTTCCAAGATATTTTGTTTAACA
ATGTTGACGTTGGAGAATATCATTCGATCCTAGTTGGTTGCGGGATTAAATATGAATCAATTGATATTTC
AGCTACTTTAGATTTAGTGACCATTATTAAAAAATTGTCTGCTAAGCCGCCGGCCCTACTACTAATTACG
GATTGTGCCGACAGTCAGATCACGGTACAAGCTCGCAGTTACCTGCCCCAAATTGACGGCGTTTTTGCCA
AGGATCATGATTTAGCTTTATTGTTAAAAGTCATGAAAATTATTGCCAAACAAAAATATTTTAAGTAAGG
TTTTTCTACTGGGATTCGCTAATATATGGGCAAATTTCTAATTCCAATCGAATTTGTTTTTCTGGCGATC
GCCATGACCTGTTATTTATGGCACAGACAAAACCAAGAACGCCGCAGGATTGAAATTAGCATCAAGCAAC
AAACCCAACGGGAACGATTTATTAACCAAATTACCCAACATATCCGCCAATCTTTAAACTTGGAAACGGT
TTTAAATACCACCGTCGCTGAAGTTAAAACCCTGTTGCAAGTTGATCGAGTTCTAATTTATCGCATTTGG
CAAGATGGCACGGGCAGCGCCATTACGGAATCGGTGAATGCCAATTATCCTAGTATTTTAGGGCGGACCT
TTTCCGATGAAGTTTTTCCCGTTGAATACCATCAAGCCTACACCAAAGGTAAAGTACGGGCCATTAATGA
CATTGACCAGGATGACATAGAGATTTGCCTAGCTGATTTCGTCAAACAATTTGGCGTGAAATCAAAATTA
GTAGTGCCCATTCTTCAACATAATCGTGCTTCTTCCCTAGATAATGAATCAGAATTTCCCTATCTTTGGG
GGCTGTTAATTACCCATCAATGTGCTTTTACCCGGCCATGGCAACCGTGGGAAGTGGAGTTAATGAAACA
GCTAGCCAATCAGGTCGCGATCGCCATCCAACAATCGGAATTATATGAGCAATTACAGCAACTCAATAAA
GATTTGGAAAACCGAGTCGAAAAACGCACCCAGCAACTTGCCGCCACCAATCAATCCCTAAGAATGGAAA
TCAGTGAGCGACAAAAAACGGAAGCCGCTCTCCGCCACACTAACCATACTCTGCAATCCCTGATTGCGGC
CTCCCCCAGGGGTATTTTTACCCTTAATTTAGCAGACCAAATTCAGATTTGGAATCCTACAGCAGAACGT
ATTTTTGGTTGGACAGAAACAGAAATTATTGCCCATCCAGAATTATTAACATCCAACATTTTGCTGGAAG
ATTATCAGCAATTTAAACAGAAAGTTTTATCAGGCATGGTTTCCCCTAGCCTAGAATTAAAATGTCAAAA
AAAAGATGGTAGTTGGATTGAAATTGTCCTTTCCGCTGCTCCCCTATTGGATAGTGAAGAAAATATTGCC
GGATTGGTGGCGGTTGTCGCCGATATTACCGAGCAAAAGCGGCAGGCAGAACAAATTCGTTTGCTACAAT
CCGTTGTGGTTAATACTAATGATGCGGTGGTGATTACGGAAGCGGAGCCCATTGATGATCCCGGGCCGAG
AATTCTCTATGTCAATGAAGCATTTACTAAAATCACCGGTTATACTGCTGAAGAAATGCTAGGCAAAACC
CCCCGAGTTTTACAGGGACCAAAAACTAGTCGCACTGAATTAGATAGGGTGCGGCAAGCCATTAGTCAAT
GGCAATCAGTTACCGTTGAAGTGATTAATTATCGTAAGGATGGCAGTGAGTTTTGGGTGGAATTTAGTCT
GGTGCCCGTTGCCAATAAAACAGGTTTTTACACCCATTGGATTGCTGTGCAAAGGGATGTCACTGAGCGC
CGACGCACGGAGGAAGTCCGCCTAGCTTTAGAACGGGAAAAAGAATTAAGCCGCCTAAAAACTCGTTTTT
TCTCCATGGCTTCCCATGAATTTCGTACTCCCCTCAGTACGGCCTTAGCTGCTGCCCAATTACTGGAAAA
TTCTGAAGTGGCCTGGCTTGATCCCGATAAGCGTAGCCGGAACTTACACCGTATTCAAAATTCCGTGAAA
AATATGGTACAGCTCCTGGATGATATTTTAATCATTAACCGTGCCGAAGCGGGCAAATTGGAATTTAATC
CTAATTGGTTAGATTTGAAATTATTGTTCCAGCAATTTATCGAAGAAATTCAATTAAGTGTCAGTGACCA
ATATTATTTTGACTTTATTTGTAGCGCTCAAGATACGAAGGCATTGGTGGATGAAAGGTTAGTGCGGTCT
ATTTTATCTAATCTGTTATCTAATGCGATTAAATACTCTCCCGGGGGAGGGCAGATTAAAATTGCCCTAA
GCCTAGATTCGGAACAGATTATTTTTGAAGTCACCGACCAGGGCATTGGCATTTCGCCAGAGGACCAAAA
GCAAATTTTTGAACCCTTTCATCGGGGCAAAAATGTCAGAAATATTACGGGAACAGGACTCGGTTTAATG
GTTGCCAAGAAATGTGTTGACTTACACAGTGGCAGTATCTTGCTAAAAAGTGCAGTTGACCAGGGAACAA
CAGTTACTATCTGTTTAAAACGCTATAACCATTTGCCTCGAGCTTAGGACGTCGATATCTGGCGAAAATG
AGACGTTGATCGGCACGTAAGAGGTTCCAACTTTCACCATAATGAAATAAGATCACTACCGGGCGTATTT
TTTGAGTTATCGAGATTTTCAGGAGCTAAGGAAGCTAAAATGGAGAAAAAAATCACTGGATATACCACCG
TTGATATATCCCAATGGCATCGTAAAGAACATTTTGAGGCATTTCAGTCAGTTGCTCAATGTACCTATAA
CCAGACCGTTCAGCTGGATATTACGGCCTTTTTAAAGACCGTAAAGAAAAATAAGCACAAGTTTTATCCG
GCCTTTATTCACATTCTTGCCCGCCTGATGAATGCTCATCCGGAATTTCGTATGGCAATGAAAGACGGTG
AGCTGGTGATATGGGATAGTGTTCACCCTTGTTACACCGTTTTCCATGAGCAAACTGAAACGTTTTCATC
GCTCTGGAGTGAATACCACGACGATTTCCGGCAGTTTCTACACATATATTCGCAAGATGTGGCGTGTTAC
GGTGAAAACCTGGCCTATTTCCCTAAAGGGTTTATTGAGAATATGTTTTTCGTCTCAGCCAATCCCTGGG
TGAGTTTCACCAGTTTTGATTTAAACGTGGCCAATATGGACAACTTCTTCGCCCCCGTTTTCACCATGGG
CAAATATTATACGCAAGGCGACAAGGTGCTGATGCCGCTGGCGATTCAGGTTCATCATGCCGTCTGTGAT
GGCTTCCATGTCGGCAGAATGCTTAATGAATTACAACAGTACTGCGATGAGTGGCAGGGCGGGGCGTAAT
TTGATATCGAGCTCGCTTGGACTCCTGTTGATAGATCCAGTAATGACCTCAGAACTCCATCTGGATTTGT
TCAGAACGCTCGGTTGCCGCCGGGCGTTTTTTATTGGTGAGAATCCAAGCACTAGTCATGACCAAAATCC
CTTAACGTGAGTTTTCGTTCCACTGAGCGTCAGACCCCGTAGAAAAGATCAAAGGATCTTCTTGAGATCC
TTTTTTTCTGCGCGTAATCTGCTGCTTGCAAACAAAAAAACCACCGCTACCAGCGGTGGTTTGTTTGCCG
GATCAAGAGCTACCAACTCTTTTTCCGAAGGTAACTGGCTTCAGCAGAGCGCAGATACCAAATACTGTCC
TTCTAGTGTAGCCGTAGTTAGGCCACCACTTCAAGAACTCTGTAGCACCGCCTACATACCTCGCTCTGCT
AATCCTGTTACCAGTGGCTGCTGCCAGTGGCGATAAGTCGTGTCTTACCGGGTTGGACTCAAGACGATAG
TTACCGGATAAGGCGCAGCGGTCGGGCTGAACGGGGGGTTCGTGCACACAGCCCAGCTTGGAGCGAACGA
CCTACACCGAACTGAGATACCTACAGCGTGAGCATTGAGAAAGCGCCACGCTTCCCGAAGGGAGAAAGGC
GGACAGGTATCCGGTAAGCGGCAGGGTCGGAACAGGAGAGCGCACGAGGGAGCTTCCAGGGGGAAACGCC
TGGTATCTTTATAGTCCTGTCGGGTTTCGCCACCTCTGACTTGAGCGTCGATTTTTGTGATGCTCGTCAG
GGGGGCGGAGCCTATGGAAAAACGCCAGCAACGCGGCCTTTTTACGGTTCCTGGCCTTTTGCTGGCCTTT
TGCTCACATGTTCTTTCCTGCGTTATCCCCTGATTCTGTGGATAACCGTATTACCGCCTTTGAGTGAGCT
GATACCGCTCGCCGCAGCCGAACGCCCTAGGTCTAGGGCGGCGGATTTGTCCTACTCAGGAGAGCGTTCA
CCGACAAACAACAGATAAAACGAAAGGCCCAGTCTTTCGACTGAGCCTTTCGTTTTATTTGATGCCTCTA
GACTAGTTTTTCCCTTGGCACAAAGATTTTTCCGTTAAATTGGCCAGACGATACCCAATGCCATGGACCG
TTTCAATGGCATCTGCTGATAAACCGGCACTTTTTAATTTTTGTCGCAAACTCCGCACATGCACCTTAAC
CGTATCTTCCTCTGGGGGACTCTCCAACTTCCAGATACTATCGATAATCATGCTCCGACTTAGCACCCGA
CGGCCATTGCGGAGTAGTAATTCCAGAATGCTGTATTCCTTGCGGGTCAAAGACAAAACCTCATTGTCAT
AACTAACTTCATAGGTGCTTGGATCCAACCTGATTGGCCCCCACTCTAAAACTGGTTGGCACGTTGCACA
ACCCCGACGCAACAAAGCTCGCACCCTGGCAAATAACTCCCCCAAATCCACTGGCTTGACCACATAATCA
TCCGCCCCCGCATCCAAGCCCGTGATTTTATCATTGATCGTATCCCTGGCTGTCATCATCAAAATTGGCA
TTAAATAACTGTGCGATCGCCATTTTTGACAGAGGGTAATCCCGTCCAACTCCGGCAGCATCACATCCAA
AATAACGAGGTCATATTCCAGTCGGGAGGCATAGTCCCAGGCGAGGGAAGCGTCGGTGGCAATATCAACG
GTGTAAAGCTGGTCACTCAATGCTTCAGCAAGGGTTTCCGCCAGCGGCAAATCATCCTCCACTAAAAGAA
TTCTCATAGCCCATTGTGCTTTTCTCTATCAACCTCAGCTTACCTGAAGGGGTGAACAGGTCTGGGTTAA
TTCATGTTGCGAAATGTAACAGTTTTAGTCGCATCAGCTAACTTTCCGATTTCTTTACGATTTTCTCCCC
CTTTTCTTCAATTTTACTTTGTTAGGATCGCATTTTTAATGCCAACACATACCAGTTATTGGCTGGACAT
TAAACAACTTTTAAGTTTAATTACTAACTTTATCTAAAGAGGAGAAATACTAGATGCGTAAAGGCGAAGA
GCTGTTCACTGGTGTCGTCCCTATTCTGGTGGAACTGGATGGTGATGTCAACGGTCATAAGTTTTCCGTG
CGTGGCGAGGGTGAAGGTGACGCAACTAATGGTAAACTGACGCTGAAGTTCATCTGTACTACTGGTAAAC
TGCCGGTACCTTGGCCGACTCTGGTAACGACGCTGACTTATGGTGTTCAGTGCTTTGCTCGTTATCCGGA
CCATATGAAGCAGCATGACTTCTTCAAGTCCGCCATGCCGGAAGGCTATGTGCAGGAACGCACGATTTCC
TTTAAGGATGACGGCACGTACAAAACGCGTGCGGAAGTGAAATTTGAAGGCGATACCCTGGTAAACCGCA
TTGAGCTGAAAGGCATTGACTTTAAAGAAGACGGCAATATCCTGGGCCATAAGCTGGAATACAATTTTAA
CAGCCACAATGTTTACATCACCGCCGATAAACAAAAAAATGGCATTAAAGCGAATTTTAAAATTCGCCAC
AACGTGGAGGATGGCAGCGTGCAGCTGGCTGATCACTACCAGCAAAACACTCCAATCGGTGATGGTCCTG
TTCTGCTGCCAGACAATCACTATCTGAGCACGCAAAGCGTTCTGTCTAAAGATCCGAACGAGAAACGCGA
TCATATGGTTCTGCTGGAGTTCGTAACCGCAGCGGGCATCACGCATGGTATGGATGAACTGTACAAATGA
TGATCACACAGGAAACCTACTAGATGATGTCTCGTTTAGATAAAAGTAAAGTGATTAACAGCGCATTAGA
GCTGCTTAATGAGGTCGGAATCGAAGGTTTAACAACCCGTAAACTCGCCCAGAAGCTAGGTGTAGAGCAG
CCTACATTGTATTGGCATGTAAAAAATAAGCGGGCTTTGCTCGACGCCTTAGCCATTGAGATGTTAGATA
GGCACCATACTCACTTTTGCCCTTTAGAAGGGGAAAGCTGGCAAGATTTTTTACGTAATAACGCTAAAAG
TTTTAGATGTGCTTTACTAAGTCATCGCGATGGAGCAAAAGTACATTTAGGTACACGGCCTACAGAAAAA
CAGTATGAAACTCTCGAAAATCAATTAGCCTTTTTATGCCAACAAGGTTTTTCACTAGAGAATGCATTAT
ATGCACTCAGCGCAGTGGGGCATTTTACTTTAGGTTGCGTATTGGAAGATCAAGAGCATCAAGTCGCTAA
AGAAGAAAGGGAAACACCTACTACTGATAGTATGCCGCCATTATTACGACAAGCTATCGAATTATTTGAT
CACCAAGGTGCAGAGCCAGCCTTCTTATTCGGCCTTGAATTGATCATATGCGGATTAGAAAAACAACTTA
AATGTGAAAGTGGGTCTTAA
Features (pLannotate 1.2.2; 8 found; start..end, strand, type, name):
   2947..3049    +  promoter       cat promoter: promoter of the E. coli cat gene encoding chloramphenicol acetyltransferase
   3050..3706    +  CDS            cat: CAT_ECOLX - Experimental evidence at protein level: Swiss-Prot protein existence level 1. This enzyme is an effector of chloramphenicol resistance in bacteria. From Escherichia coli. This protein is used as a marker in many commonly used cloning vectors, such as pACYC184.
   3730..3824    +  terminator     lambda t0 terminator: transcription terminator from phage lambda
   3912..4500    +  rep_origin     ori: high-copy-number ColE1/pMB1/pBR322/pUC origin of replication
   4665..4751    -  terminator     rrnB T1 terminator: Escherichia coli rrnB; transcription terminator T1 from the E. coli rrnB gene
   4805..5467    -  CDS            rcaC (fragment): RCAC_MICDP - Protein inferred from homology: Swiss-Prot protein existence level 3. Required for chromatic adaptation. Thought to be a positive regulator of phycobiliproteins. From Microchaete diplosiphon (Fremyella diplosiphon).
   5724..6437    +  CDS            superfolder GFP: GFP variant that folds robustly even when fused to poorly folded proteins (Pédelacq et al., 2006)
   6464..7090    +  CDS            TetR: tetracycline repressor TetR; tetR; TetR binds to the tetracycline operator tetO to inhibit transcription. This inhibition can be relieved by adding tetracycline or doxycycline.
