>Addgene plasmid #50548 | pBL4 | addgene full sequence | sequence record 476782 | Addgene Long Read Sequencing Result
TTGAGATCCTTTTTTTCTGCGCGTAATCTGCTGCTTGCAAACAAAAAAACCACCGCTACCAGCGGTGGTT
TGTTTGCCGGATCAAGAGCTACCAACTCTTTTTCCGAAGGTAACTGGCTTCAGCAGAGCGCAGATACCAA
ATACTGTCCTTCTAGTGTAGCCGTAGTTAGGCCACCACTTCAAGAACTCTGTAGCACCGCCTACATACCT
CGCTCTGCTAATCCTGTTACCAGTGGCTGCTGCCAGTGGCGATAAGTCGTGTCTTACCGGGTTGGACTCA
AGACGATAGTTACCGGATAAGGCGCAGCGGTCGGGCTGAACGGGGGGTTCGTGCACACAGCCCAGCTTGG
AGCGAACGACCTACACCGAACTGAGATACCTACAGCGTGAGCTATGAGAAAGCGCCACGCTTCCCGAAGG
GAGAAAGGCGGACAGGTATCCGGTAAGCGGCAGGGTCGGAACAGGAGAGCGCACGAGGGAGCTTCCAGGG
GGAAACGCCTGGTATCTTTATAGTCCTGTCGGGTTTCGCCACCTCTGACTTGAGCGTCGATTTTTGTGAT
GCTCGTCAGGGGGGCGGAGCCTATGGAAAAACGCCAGCAACGCGGCCTTTTTACGGTTCCTGGCCTTTTG
CTGGCCTTTTGCTCACATGTTCTTTCCTGCGTTATCCCCTGATTCTGTGGATAACCGTATTACCGCCTTT
GAGTGAGCTGATACCGCTCGCCGCAGCCGAACGCCCTAGGTCTAGGGCGGCGGATTTGTCCTACTCAGGA
GAGCGTTCACCGACAAACAACAGATAAAACGAAAGGCCCAGTCTTTCGACTGAGCCTTTCGTTTTATTTG
ATGCCTCTAGACTAGTTTTTCCCTTGGCACAAAGATTTTTCCGTTAAATTGGCCAGACGATACCCAATGC
CATGGACCGTTTCAATGGCATCTGCTGATAAACCGGCACTTTTTAATTTTTGTCGCAAACTCCGCACATG
CACCTTAACCGTATCTTCCTCTGGGGGACTCTCCAACTTCCAGATACTATCGATAATCATGCTCCGACTT
AGCACCCGACGGCCATTGCGGAGTAGTAATTCCAGAATGCTGTATTCCTTGCGGGTCAAAGACAAAACCT
CATTGTCATAACTAACTTCATAGGTGCTTGGATCCAACCTGATTGGCCCCCACTCTAAAACTGGTTGGCA
CGTTGCACAACCCCGACGCAACAAAGCTCGCACCCTGGCAAATAACTCCCCCAAATCCACTGGCTTGACC
ACATAATCATCCGCCCCCGCATCCAAGCCCGTGATTTTATCATTGATCGTATCCCTGGCTGTCATCATCA
AAATTGGCATTAAATAACTGTGCGATCGCCATTTTTGACAGAGGGTAATCCCGTCCAACTCCGGCAGCAT
CACATCCAAAATAACGAGGTCATATTCCAGTCGGGAGGCATAGTCCCAGGCGAGGGAAGCGTCGGTGGCA
ATATCAACGGTGTAAAGCTGGTCACTCAATGCTTCAGCAAGGGTTTCCGCCAGCGGCAAATCATCCTCCA
CTAAAAGAATTCTCATAGCCCATTGTGCTTTTCTCTATCAACCTCAGCTTACCTGAAGGGGTGAACAGGT
CTGGGTTAATTCATGTTGCGAAATGTAACAGTTTTAGTCGCATCAGCTAACTTTCCGATTTCTTTACGAT
TTTCTCCCCCTTTTCTTCAATTTTACTTTGTTAGGATCGCATTTTTAATGCCAACACATACCAGTTATTG
GCTGGACATTAAACAACTTTTAAGTTTAATTACTAACTTTATCTAAAGAGGAGAAATACTAGATGCGTAA
AGGCGAAGAGCTGTTCACTGGTGTCGTCCCTATTCTGGTGGAACTGGATGGTGATGTCAACGGTCATAAG
TTTTCCGTGCGTGGCGAGGGTGAAGGTGACGCAACTAATGGTAAACTGACGCTGAAGTTCATCTGTACTA
CTGGTAAACTGCCGGTACCTTGGCCGACTCTGGTAACGACGCTGACTTATGGTGTTCAGTGCTTTGCTCG
TTATCCGGACCATATGAAGCAGCATGACTTCTTCAAGTCCGCCATGCCGGAAGGCTATGTGCAGGAACGC
ACGATTTCCTTTAAGGATGACGGCACGTACAAAACGCGTGCGGAAGTGAAATTTGAAGGCGATACCCTGG
TAAACCGCATTGAGCTGAAAGGCATTGACTTTAAAGAAGACGGCAATATCCTGGGCCATAAGCTGGAATA
CAATTTTAACAGCCACAATGTTTACATCACCGCCGATAAACAAAAAAATGGCATTAAAGCGAATTTTAAA
ATTCGCCACAACGTGGAGGATGGCAGCGTGCAGCTGGCTGATCACTACCAGCAAAACACTCCAATCGGTG
ATGGTCCTGTTCTGCTGCCAGACAATCACTATCTGAGCACGCAAAGCGTTCTGTCTAAAGATCCGAACGA
GAAACGCGATCATATGGTTCTGCTGGAGTTCGTAACCGCAGCGGGCATCACGCATGGTATGGATGAACTG
TACAAATGATGATCACACAGGAAACCTACTAGATGATGTCTCGTTTAGATAAAAGTAAAGTGATTAACAG
CGCATTAGAGCTGCTTAATGAGGTCGGAATCGAAGGTTTAACAACCCGTAAACTCGCCCAGAAGCTAGGT
GTAGAGCAGCCTACATTGTATTGGCATGTAAAAAATAAGCGGGCTTTGCTCGACGCCTTAGCCATTGAGA
TGTTAGATAGGCACCATACTCACTTTTGCCCTTTAGAAGGGGAAAGCTGGCAAGATTTTTTACGTAATAA
CGCTAAAAGTTTTAGATGTGCTTTACTAAGTCATCGCGATGGAGCAAAAGTACATTTAGGTACACGGCCT
ACAGAAAAACAGTATGAAACTCTCGAAAATCAATTAGCCTTTTTATGCCAACAAGGTTTTTCACTAGAGA
ATGCATTATATGCACTCAGCGCAGTGGGGCATTTTACTTTAGGTTGCGTATTGGAAGATCAAGAGCATCA
AGTCGCTAAAGAAGAAAGGGAAACACCTACTACTGATAGTATGCCGCCATTATTACGACAAGCTATCGAA
TTATTTGATCACCAAGGTGCAGAGCCAGCCTTCTTATTCGGCCTTGAATTGATCATATGCGGATTAGAAA
AACAACTTAAATGTGAAAGTGGGTCTTAATTTTTTTGACGGTAAAGCCAAGCTGAAGGCTGACAAAATCT
ATACTGTTATATCCCCCTTTCCTGGGGGACTTAGGCGGTTTAATAACTGGGGTTTTTGCTAGAAATATTT
TGGCGTTTAATTATTTATTCTCTGGTTTAATATTTCGAGACTTTGCAGACTTTGTATTTGAGGCCAGACT
CCAATGTTGAAACTAGCCGGTAAAAAAGCCTCTGCCCTGACCTGCAAGAAAACGAAGGCAAAAATTGGTA
TCCTAGAAATGGATCGGCAGTGGTATCAATCAGTCAAGCGATTTTTATGTCCAAGTTTTGAAATTTCTGC
TATCAACTTCCAAGATATTTTGTTTAACAATGTTGACGTTGGAGAATATCATTCGATCCTAGTTGGTTGC
GGGATTAAATATGAATCAATTGATATTTCAGCTACTTTAGATTTAGTGACCATTATTAAAAAATTGTCTG
CTAAGCCGCCGGCCCTACTACTAATTACGGATTGTGCCGACAGTCAGATCACGGTACAAGCTCGCAGTTA
CCTGCCCCAAATTGACGGCGTTTTTGCCAAGGATCATGATTTAGCTTTATTGTTAAAAGTCATGAAAATT
ATTGCCAAACAAAAATATTTTAAGTAAGGTTTTTCTACTGGGATTCGCTAATATATGGGCAAATTTCTAA
TTCCAATCGAATTTGTTTTTCTGGCGATCGCCATGACCTGTTATTTATGGCACAGACAAAACCAAGAACG
CCGCAGGATTGAAATTAGCATCAAGCAACAAACCCAACGGGAACGATTTATTAACCAAATTACCCAACAT
ATCCGCCAATCTTTAAACTTGGAAACGGTTTTAAATACCACCGTCGCTGAAGTTAAAACCCTGTTGCAAG
TTGATCGAGTTCTAATTTATCGCATTTGGCAAGATGGCACGGGCAGCGCCATTACGGAATCGGTGAATGC
CAATTATCCTAGTATTTTAGGGCGGACCTTTTCCGATGAAGTTTTTCCCGTTGAATACCATCAAGCCTAC
ACCAAAGGTAAAGTACGGGCCATTAATGACATTGACCAGGATGACATAGAGATTTGCCTAGCTGATTTCG
TCAAACAATTTGGCGTGAAATCAAAATTAGTAGTGCCCATTCTTCAACATAATCGTGCTTCTTCCCTAGA
TAATGAATCAGAATTTCCCTATCTTTGGGGGCTGTTAATTACCCATCAATGTGCTTTTACCCGGCCATGG
CAACCGTGGGAAGTGGAGTTAATGAAACAGCTAGCCAATCAGGTCGCGATCGCCATCCAACAATCGGAAT
TATATGAGCAATTACAGCAACTCAATAAAGATTTGGAAAACCGAGTCGAAAAACGCACCCAGCAACTTGC
CGCCACCAATCAATCCCTAAGAATGGAAATCAGTGAGCGACAAAAAACGGAAGCCGCTCTCCGCCACACT
AACCATACTCTGCAATCCCTGATTGCGGCCTCCCCCAGGGGTATTTTTACCCTTAATTTAGCAGACCAAA
TTCAGATTTGGAATCCTACAGCAGAACGTATTTTTGGTTGGACAGAAACAGAAATTATTGCCCATCCAGA
ATTATTAACATCCAACATTTTGCTGGAAGATTATCAGCAATTTAAACAGAAAGTTTTATCAGGCATGGTT
TCCCCTAGCCTAGAATTAAAATGTCAAAAAAAAGATGGTAGTTGGATTGAAATTGTCCTTTCCGCTGCTC
CCCTATTGGATAGTGAAGAAAATATTGCCGGATTGGTGGCGGTTGTCGCCGATATTACCGAGCAAAAGCG
GCAGGCATAACAAATTCGTTTGCTACAATCCGTTGTGGTTAATACTAATGATGCGGTGGTGATTACGGAA
GCGGAGCCCATTGATGATCCCGGGCCGAGAATTCTCTATGTCAATGAAGCATTTACTAAAATCACCGGTT
ATACTGCTGAAGAAATGCTAGGCAAAACCCCCCGAGTTTTACAGGGACCAAAAACTAGTCGCACTGAATT
AGATAGGGTGCGGCAAGCCATTAGTCAATGGCAATCAGTTACCGTTGAAGTGATTAATTATCGTAAGGAT
GGCAGTGAGTTTTGGGTGGAATTTAGTCTGGTGCCCGTTGCCAATAAAACAGGTTTTTACACCCATTGGA
TTGCTGTGCAAAGGGATGTCACTGAGCGCCGACGCACGGAGGAAGTCCGCCTAGCTTTAGAACGGGAAAA
AGAATTAAGCCGCCTAAAAACTCGTTTTTTCTCCATGGCTTCCCATGAATTTCGTACTCCCCTCAGTACG
GCCTTAGCTGCTGCCCAATTACTGGAAAATTCTGAAGTGGCCTGGCTTGATCCCGATAAGCGTAGCCGGA
ACTTACACCGTATTCAAAATTCCGTGAAAAATATGGTACAGCTCCTGGATGATATTTTAATCATTAACCG
TGCCGAAGCGGGCAAATTGGAATTTAATCCTAATTGGTTAGATTTGAAATTATTGTTCCAGCAATTTATC
GAAGAAATTCAATTAAGTGTCAGTGACCAATATTATTTTGACTTTATTTGTAGCGCTCAAGATACGAAGG
CATTGGTGGATGAAAGGTTAGTGCGGTCTATTTTATCTAATCTGTTATCTAATGCGATTAAATACTCTCC
CGGGGGAGGGCAGATTAAAATTGCCCTAAGCCTAGATTCGGAACAGATTATTTTTGAAGTCACCGACCAG
GGCATTGGCATTTCGCCAGAGGACCAAAAGCAAATTTTTGAACCCTTTCATCGGGGCAAAAATGTCAGAA
ATATTACGGGAACAGGACTCGGTTTAATGGTTGCCAAGAAATGTGTTGACTTACACAGTGGCAGTATCTT
GCTAAAAAGTGCAGTTGACCAGGGAACAACAGTTACTATCTGTTTAAAACGCTATAACCATTTGCCTCGA
GCTTAGGACGTCGATATCTGGCGAAAATGAGACGTTGATCGGCACGTAAGAGGTTCCAACTTTCACCATA
ATGAAATAAGATCACTACCGGGCGTATTTTTTGAGTTATCGAGATTTTCAGGAGCTAAGGAAGCTAAAAT
GGAGAAAAAAATCACTGGATATACCACCGTTGATATATCCCAATGGCATCGTAAAGAACATTTTGAGGCA
TTTCAGTCAGTTGCTCAATGTACCTATAACCAGACCGTTCAGCTGGATATTACGGCCTTTTTAAAGACCG
TAAAGAAAAATAAGCACAAGTTTTATCCGGCCTTTATTCACATTCTTGCCCGCCTGATGAATGCTCATCC
GGAATTTCGTATGGCAATGAAAGACGGTGAGCTGGTGATATGGGATAGTGTTCACCCTTGTTACACCGTT
TTCCATGAGCAAACTGAAACGTTTTCATCGCTCTGGAGTGAATACCACGACGATTTCCGGCAGTTTCTAC
ACATATATTCGCAAGATGTGGCGTGTTACGGTGAAAACCTGGCCTATTTCCCTAAAGGGTTTATTGAGAA
TATGTTTTTCGTCTCAGCCAATCCCTGGGTGAGTTTCACCAGTTTTGATTTAAACGTGGCCAATATGGAC
AACTTCTTCGCCCCCGTTTTCACCATGGGCAAATATTATACGCAAGGCGACAAGGTGCTGATGCCGCTGG
CGATTCAGGTTCATCATGCCGTTTGTGATGGCTTCCATGTCGGCAGAATGCTTAATGAATTACAACAGTA
CTGCGATGAGTGGCAGGGCGGGGCGTAATTTGATATCGAGCTCGCTTGGACTCCTGTTGATAGATCCAGT
AATGACCTCAGAACTCCATCTGGATTTGTTCAGAACGCTCGGTTGCCGCCGGGCGTTTTTTATTGGTGAG
AATCCAAGCACTAGTCATGACCAAAATCCCTTAACGTGAGTTTTCGTTCCACTGAGCGTCAGACCCCGTA
GAAAAGATCAAAGGATCTTC
Features (pLannotate 1.2.2; 8 found; start..end, strand, type, name):
      1..589     +  rep_origin     ori: high-copy-number ColE1/pMB1/pBR322/pUC origin of replication
    754..840     -  terminator     rrnB T1 terminator: Escherichia coli rrnB; transcription terminator T1 from the E. coli rrnB gene
    894..1556    -  CDS            rcaC (fragment): RCAC_MICDP - Protein inferred from homology: Swiss-Prot protein existence level 3. Required for chromatic adaptation. Thought to be a positive regulator of phycobiliproteins. From Microchaete diplosiphon (Fremyella diplosiphon).
   1813..2526    +  CDS            superfolder GFP: GFP variant that folds robustly even when fused to poorly folded proteins (Pédelacq et al., 2006)
   2553..3179    +  CDS            TetR: tetracycline repressor TetR; tetR; TetR binds to the tetracycline operator tetO to inhibit transcription. This inhibition can be relieved by adding tetracycline or doxycycline.
   6126..6228    +  promoter       cat promoter: promoter of the E. coli cat gene encoding chloramphenicol acetyltransferase
   6229..6885    +  CDS            cat: CAT_ECOLX - Experimental evidence at protein level: Swiss-Prot protein existence level 1. This enzyme is an effector of chloramphenicol resistance in bacteria. From Escherichia coli. This protein is used as a marker in many commonly used cloning vectors, such as pACYC184.
   6909..7003    +  terminator     lambda t0 terminator: transcription terminator from phage lambda
