[The description below was written by a language model from this plasmid's Addgene catalogue record and pLannotate feature annotations shown in this document.]
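Description:
pBL4 is a 7,090 bp bacterial expression and synthetic-biology plasmid built on the Clontech pProTet.E333 backbone for use in E. coli. It replicates from a high-copy ColE1/pMB1-type origin and is selected with chloramphenicol through a cat gene driven by its native cat promoter and followed by the lambda t0 terminator.

The payload is the CcaS/CcaR two-component system from Synechocystis sp. 6803, a light-sensing histidine kinase and its cognate response regulator. According to the record, both are expressed constitutively, while superfolder GFP and the tetracycline repressor TetR are placed under the CcaR-responsive PcpcG2 promoter. The feature tables show sfGFP and TetR as adjacent same-strand coding sequences, consistent with co-expression from one promoter, so that the fluorescent reporter tracks the level of a repressor able to act on a downstream tetO-controlled promoter. A reverse-strand coding sequence, annotated by homology as a fragment of the chromatic-adaptation regulator rcaC and followed by the rrnB T1 terminator, matches the size of CcaR and most likely represents it. It is oriented divergently from the sfGFP/TetR cassette. CcaS, the PcpcG2 promoter and the constitutive promoters are not annotated; the large unannotated stretch between TetR and the cat promoter is big enough to hold the 2,262 bp CcaS gene, but the tables do not confirm this. The two tables describe the same circular sequence with different start points.

The plasmid was deposited with work on characterizing bacterial gene circuit dynamics using optically programmed gene expression signals. The repository's sequencing identified a nonsense mutation in the CcaS insert, which may affect sensor function.
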