Addgene plasmid #50548: pBL4
Purpose: Expresses CcaS and CcaR constitutively, and sfGFP/TetR under the PcpcG2 promoter
Depositing lab: Jeffrey Tabor. Depositing organization: Rice University. Publication: Characterizing bacterial gene circuit dynamics with optically programmed gene expression signals. Olson EJ, Hartsough LA, Landry BP, Shroff R, Tabor JJ. Nat Methods. 2014 Mar 9. doi: 10.1038/nmeth.2884. PubMed 24608181.
Backbone
  Vector backbone: pProTet.E333
  Backbone manufacturer: Clontech
  Backbone size w/o insert (bp): 1900
  Total vector size (bp): 7090
  Vector type: Bacterial Expression, Synthetic Biology
Growth in bacteria
  Bacterial resistance: Chloramphenicol, 25 μg/mL
  Growth temperature: 37°C
  Growth strain: Top10
  Copy number: High Copy
Gene/Insert 1
  Gene/Insert name: CcaS
  Species: Synechocystis sp. 6803
  Insert size (bp): 2262
Gene/Insert 2
  Gene/Insert name: CcaR
  Species: Synechocystis sp. 6803
  Insert size (bp): 705
Terms and licenses: Academic/Nonprofit Terms; Industry Terms: Not Available to Industry
Depositor comments: Note that Addgene NGS identified a nonsense mutation in the CcaS insert
How to cite: pBL4 was a gift from Jeffrey Tabor (Addgene plasmid # 50548 ; http://n2t.net/addgene:50548 ; RRID:Addgene_50548)
