>Addgene plasmid #50548 | pBL4 | addgene partial sequence | sequence record 90418 | TetR-F1 5'-TTGATCACCAAGGTGCAGAG-3'
GGCCTTGAATTGATCATATGCGGATTAGAAAAACAACTTAAATGTGAAAGTGGGTCTTAATTTTTTTGAC
GGTAAAGCCAAGCTGAAGGCTGACAAAATCTATACTGTTATATCCCCCTTTCCTGGGGGACTTAGGCGGT
TTAATAACTGGGGTTTTTGCTAGAAATATTTTGGCGTTTAATTATTTATTCTCTGGTTTAATATTTCGAG
ACTTTGCAGACTTTGTATTTGAGGCCAGACTCCAATGTTGAAACTAGCCGGTAAAAAAGCCTCTGCCCTG
ACCTGCAAGAAAACGAAGGCAAAAATTGGTATCCTAGAAATGGATCGGCAGTGGTATCAATCAGTCAAGC
GATTTTTATGTCCAAGTTTTGAAATTTCTGCTATCAACTTCCAAGATATTTTGTTTAACAATGTTGACGT
TGGAGAATATCATTCGATCCTAGTTGGTTGCGGGATTAAATATGAATCAATTGATATTTCAGCTACTTTA
GATTTAGTGACCATTATTAAAAAATTGTCTGCTAAGCCGCCGGCCCTACTACTAATTACGGATTGTGCCG
ACAGTCAGATCACGGTACAAGCTCGCAGTTACCTGCCCCAAATTGACGGCGTTTTTGCCAAGGATCATGA
TTTAGCTTTATTGTTAAAAGTCATGAAAATTATTGCCAAACAAAAATATTTTAAGTAAGGTTTTTCTACT
GGGATTCGCTAATATATGGGCAAATTTCTAATTCCAATCGAATTTGTTTTTCTGGCGATCGCCATGACCT
GTTATTTATGGCACAGACAAAACCAAGAACGCCGCAGGATTGAAATTAGCATCAAGCAACAAACCCAACG
GGAACGATTTATTAACCAAATTACCCAACATATCCGCCAATCTTTAAACTTGGAAACGGTTTTAAATACC
ACCGTCGCTGAAGTTAAAACCCTGTTGCAAGTTGATCGAGTTCTAATTTATCGCATTTGGCAAGATGGCA
CGGGCAGCGCCATTACGGAATCGGTGAATGCCAATTATCCTAGTATTTTAGGGCGGACCTTTTCCGATGA
AGTTTTTCCCGTTGAATACCATCAAGCCTACACCAAAGGTAAAGTACGGGCCATTAATGACATTGACCAG
GATGACATAGAGATTTGCCTAGCTGATTTCG
