>Addgene plasmid #50548 | pBL4 | addgene partial sequence | sequence record 90422 | CAT-R 5'-GCAACTGACTGAAATGCCTC-3'
CCATTGGGATATATCAACGGTGGTATATCCAGTGATTTTTTTCTCCATTTTAGCTTCCTTAGCTCCTGAA
AATCTCGATAACTCAAAAAATACGCCCGGTAGTGATCTTATTTCATTATGGTGAAAGTTGGAACCTCTTA
CGTGCCGATCAACGTCTCATTTTCGCCAGATATCGACGTCCTAAGCTCGAGGCAAATGGTTATAGCGTTT
TAAACAGATAGTAACTGTTGTTCCCTGGTCAACTGCACTTTTTAGCAAGATACTGCCACTGTGTAAGTCA
ACACATTTCTTGGCAACCATTAAACCGAGTCCTGTTCCCGTAATATTTCTGACATTTTTGCCCCGATGAA
AGGGTTCAAAAATTTGCTTTTGGTCCTCTGGCGAAATGCCAATGCCCTGGTCGGTGACTTCAAAAATAAT
CTGTTCCGAATCTAGGCTTAGGGCAATTTTAATCTGCCCTCCCCCGGGAGAGTATTTAATCGCATTAGAT
AACAGATTAGATAAAATAGACCGCACTAACCTTTCATCCACCAATGCCTTCGTATCTTGAGCGCTACAAA
TAAAGTCAAAATAATATTGGTCACTGACACTTAATTGAATTTCTTCGATAAATTGCTGGAACAATAATTT
CAAATCTAACCAATTAGGATTAAATTCCAATTTGCCCGCTTCGGCACGGTTAATGATTAAAATATCATCC
AGGAGCTGTACCATATTTTTCACGGAATTTTGAATACGGTGTAAGTTCCGGCTACGCTTATCGGGATCAA
GCCAGGCCACTTCAGAATTTTCCAGTAATTGGGCAGCAGCTAAGGCCGTACTGAGGGGAGTACGAAATTC
ATGGGAAGCCATGGAGAAAAAACGAGTTTTTAGGCGGCTTAATTCTTTTTCCCGTTCTAAAGCTAGGCGG
ACTTCCTCCGTGCGTCGGCGCTCAGTGACATCCCTTTGCACAGCAATCCAATGGGTGTAAAAACCTGTTT
TATTGGCAACGGGCACCAGACTAAATTCCACCCAAAACTCACTGCCATCCTTACGATAATTAATCACTTC
AACGGTAACTGATTGCCATTGACTAATGGCTTGCCGCACCCTATCTAATTCAGTGCGACTAGTTTTTGGT
CCCTGTAAAACTCGGGGG
