>Addgene plasmid #50548 | pBL4 | addgene partial sequence | sequence record 90424 | pTC14_F1 5'-cctactcaggagagcgttca-3'
ATAAAACGAAAGGCCCAGTCTTTCGACTGAGCCTTTCGTTTTATTTGATGCCTCTAGACTAGTTTTTCCC
TTGGCACAAAGATTTTTCCGTTAAATTGGCCAGACGATACCCAATGCCATGGACCGTTTCAATGGCATCT
GCTGATAAACCGGCACTTTTTAATTTTTGTCGCAAACTCCGCACATGCACCTTAACCGTATCTTCCTCTG
GGGGACTCTCCAACTTCCAGATACTATCGATAATCATGCTCCGACTTAGCACCCGACGGCCATTGCGGAG
TAGTAATTCCAGAATGCTGTATTCCTTGCGGGTCAAAGACAAAACCTCATTGTCATAACTAACTTCATAG
GTGCTTGGATCCAACCTGATTGGCCCCCACTCTAAAACTGGTTGGCACGTTGCACAACCCCGACGCAACA
AAGCTCGCACCCTGGCAAATAACTCCCCCAAATCCACTGGCTTGACCACATAATCATCCGCCCCCGCATC
CAAGCCCGTGATTTTATCATTGATCGTATCCCTGGCTGTCATCATCAAAATTGGCATTAAATAACTGTGC
GATCGCCATTTTTGACAGAGGGTAATCCCGTCCAACTCCGGCAGCATCACATCCAAAATAACGAGGTCAT
ATTCCAGTCGGGAGGCATAGTCCCAGGCGAGGGAAGCGTCGGTGGCAATATCAACGGTGTAAAGCTGGTC
ACTCAATGCTTCAGCAAGGGTTTCCGCCAGCGGCAAATCATCCTCCACTAAAAGAATTCTCATAGCCCAT
TGTGCTTTTCTCTATCAACCTCAGCTTACCTGAAGGGGTGAACAGGTCTGGGTTAATTCATGTTGCGAAA
TGTAACAGTTTTAGTCGCATCAGCTAACTTTCCGATTTCTTTACGATTTTCTCCCCCTTTTCTTCAATTT
TACTTTGTTAGGATCGCATTTTTAATGCCAACACATACCAGTTATTGGCTGGACATTAAACAACTTTTAA
GTTTAATTACTAACTTTATCTAAAGAGGAGAAATACTAGATGCGTAAAGGCGAAGAGCTGTTCACTGGTG
TCGTCCCTATTCTGGTGGAACTGGATGGTGATGTCAACGGTCATAAG
