>Addgene plasmid #50548 | pBL4 | addgene partial sequence | sequence record 90431 | MKQQH-GFP-ROMK 5'-GAA GCA GCA CGA CTT CTT CA-3'
CCGGAAGGCTATGTGCAGGAACGCACGATTTCCTTTAAGGATGACGGCACGTACAAAACGCGTGCGGAAG
TGAAATTTGAAGGCGATACCCTGGTAAACCGCATTGAGCTGAAAGGCATTGACTTTAAAGAAGACGGCAA
TATCCTGGGCCATAAGCTGGAATACAATTTTAACAGCCACAATGTTTACATCACCGCCGATAAACAAAAA
AATGGCATTAAAGCGAATTTTAAAATTCGCCACAACGTGGAGGATGGCAGCGTGCAGCTGGCTGATCACT
ACCAGCAAAACACTCCAATCGGTGATGGTCCTGTTCTGCTGCCAGACAATCACTATCTGAGCACGCAAAG
CGTTCTGTCTAAAGATCCGAACGAGAAACGCGATCATATGGTTCTGCTGGAGTTCGTAACCGCAGCGGGC
ATCACGCATGGTATGGATGAACTGTACAAATGATGATCACACAGGAAACCTACTAGATGATGTCTCGTTT
AGATAAAAGTAAAGTGATTAACAGCGCATTAGAGCTGCTTAATGAGGTCGGAATCGAAGGTTTAACAACC
CGTAAACTCGCCCAGAAGCTAGGTGTAGAGCAGCCTACATTGTATTGGCATGTAAAAAATAAGCGGGCTT
TGCTCGACGCCTTAGCCATTGAGATGTTAGATAGGCACCATACTCACTTTTGCCCTTTAGAAGGGGAAAG
CTGGCAAGATTTTTTACGTAATAACGCTAAAAGTTTTAGATGTGCTTTACTAAGTCATCGCGATGGAGCA
AAAGTACATTTAGGTACACGGCCTACAGAAAAACAGTATGAAACTCTCGAAAATCAATTAGCCTTTTTAT
GCCAACAAGGTTTTTCACTAGAGAATGCATTATATGCACTCAGCGCAGTGGGGCATTTTACTTTAGGTTG
CGTATTGGAAGATCAAGAGCATCAAGTCGCTAAAGAAGAAAGGGAAACACCTACTACTGATAGTATGCCG
CCATTATTACGACAAGCTATCGAATTATTTGATCACCAAGGTGCAGAGCCAGCCTTCTTATTCGGCCTTG
AATTGATCATATGCGGATTAGAAAAACAACTTAAATGTG
