>Addgene plasmid #50548 | pBL4 | addgene partial sequence | sequence record 90434 | pCerulean-5 5'-ctaatgcgctgttaatcactttac-3'
ATCATCTAGTAGGTTTCCTGTGTGATCATCATTTGTACAGTTCATCCATACCATGCGTGATGCCCGCTGC
GGTTACGAACTCCAGCAGAACCATATGATCGCGTTTCTCGTTCGGATCTTTAGACAGAACGCTTTGCGTG
CTCAGATAGTGATTGTCTGGCAGCAGAACAGGACCATCACCGATTGGAGTGTTTTGCTGGTAGTGATCAG
CCAGCTGCACGCTGCCATCCTCCACGTTGTGGCGAATTTTAAAATTCGCTTTAATGCCATTTTTTTGTTT
ATCGGCGGTGATGTAAACATTGTGGCTGTTAAAATTGTATTCCAGCTTATGGCCCAGGATATTGCCGTCT
TCTTTAAAGTCAATGCCTTTCAGCTCAATGCGGTTTACCAGGGTATCGCCTTCAAATTTCACTTCCGCAC
GCGTTTTGTACGTGCCGTCATCCTTAAAGGAAATCGTGCGTTCCTGCACATAGCCTTCCGGCATGGCGGA
CTTGAAGAAGTCATGCTGCTTCATATGGTCCGGATAACGAGCAAAGCACTGAACACCATAAGTCAGCGTC
GTTACCAGAGTCGGCCAAGGTACCGGCAGTTTACCAGTAGTACAGATGAACTTCAGCGTCAGTTTACCAT
TAGTTGCGTCACCTTCACCCTCGCCACGCACGGAAAACTTATGACCGTTGACATCACCATCCAGTTCCAC
CAGAATAGGGACGACACCAGTGAACAGCTCTTCGCCTTTACGCATCTAGTATTTCTCCTCTTTAGATAAA
GTTAGTAATTAAACTTAAAAGTTGTTTAATGTCCAGCCAATAACTGGTATGTGTTGGCATTAAAAATGCG
ATCCTAACAAAGTAAAATTGAAGAAAAGGGGGAGAAAATCGTAAAGAAATCGGAAAGTTAGCTGATGCGA
CTAAAACTGTTACATTTCGCAACATGAATTAACCCAGACCTGTTCACCCCTTCAGGTAAGCTGAGGTTGA
TAGAGAAAAGCACAATGGGCTATGAGAATTCTTTTAGTGGAGGATGATTTGCCGCTGGCGGAAACCCTTG
CTGAAGCATTGAGTGACCAGCTTTACACCGTTGATATTGCCACCGACGC
